Addgene plasmid #201797: Tensin-2 WT
Purpose: Expresses wild-type Tensin-2 protein in MAC-Tag-C backbone
Depositing lab: Vesa Hytönen. Publication: Tensin-2 interactomics reveals interaction with GAPDH and a phosphorylation-mediated regulatory role in glycolysis. Turkki P, Chowdhury I, Ohman T, Azizi L, Varjosalo M, Hytonen VP. Sci Rep. 2024 Aug 27;14(1):19862. doi: 10.1038/s41598-024-65787-7. PubMed 39191795.
Backbone
  Vector backbone: MAC-tag-C
  Backbone manufacturer: Markku Varjosalo (Addgene plasmid # 108077)
  Backbone size w/o insert (bp): 7979
  Vector type: Mammalian Expression, Bacterial Expression
  Selectable markers: Hygromycin
Growth in bacteria
  Bacterial resistance: Ampicillin, 100 μg/mL
  Growth temperature: 37°C
  Growth strain: DH5alpha
  Copy number: Unknown
Gene/Insert
  Gene/Insert name: Tensin-2
  Species: M. musculus (mouse)
  GenBank ID: NP_705761.2
  Entrez Gene: Tns2 (a.k.a. C1-ten, Tenc1, nep, nph)
  Tag / fusion protein: BirA, HA, strepIII (C terminal on backbone)
Terms and licenses: Academic/Nonprofit Terms; Industry Terms: Not Available to Industry
How to cite: Tensin-2 WT was a gift from Vesa Hytönen (Addgene plasmid # 201797 ; http://n2t.net/addgene:201797 ; RRID:Addgene_201797)
