[The description below was written by a language model from this plasmid's Addgene catalogue record and pLannotate feature annotations shown in this document.]
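Description:
Tensin-2 WT is a mammalian expression plasmid carrying the wild-type mouse Tns2 (Tensin-2, also called Tenc1 or C1-ten) coding sequence in the MAC-tag-C backbone. It is maintained in E. coli through a high-copy ColE1/pUC-type origin and an ampicillin resistance gene. Selection in mammalian cells relies on hygromycin.

The Tns2 open reading frame lies between attB1 and attB2 sites, showing that it was introduced by Gateway recombination. It is driven by the CMV enhancer and promoter. Directly downstream of the promoter are two short tet-operator-like matches, annotated as PLtetO-1 and TRE3GV fragments, which suggests that expression can be controlled by tetracycline in cells producing Tet repressor, although the record does not say this explicitly. Downstream of attB2, the backbone adds a C-terminal MAC-tag, listed in the catalogue as BirA, HA and StrepIII. The feature table annotates only the E. coli BirA biotin ligase portion, followed by a bGH polyadenylation signal. An FRT site sits immediately upstream of the hygromycin resistance gene, which has no complete promoter of its own. This layout is typical of Flp-mediated integration vectors, in which recombination into a genomic FRT locus activates the marker and gives single-copy, isogenic stable lines.

The combined tag allows two complementary interactomics approaches from a single construct. The Strep tag supports affinity purification of stable complexes, while the BirA moiety supports proximity-dependent biotinylation (BioID) of nearby proteins, and HA allows detection. The associated study used the construct to map Tensin-2 interaction partners, reporting an interaction with GAPDH and a phosphorylation-dependent regulatory role in glycolysis. The "WT" label indicates that this plasmid is the wild-type Tensin-2 construct.
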