Features (pLannotate 1.2.2; 24 found; start..end, strand, type, name):
    200..788     -  rep_origin     ori: high-copy-number ColE1/pMB1/pBR322/pUC origin of replication
    959..1819    -  CDS            AmpR: β-lactamase; bla; confers resistance to ampicillin, carbenicillin, and related antibiotics
   1820..1924    -  promoter       AmpR promoter: bla
   1983..2035    -  misc_feature   bom (fragment): basis of mobility region from pBR322
   2190..2569    +  enhancer       CMV enhancer: human cytomegalovirus immediate early enhancer
   2570..2773    +  promoter       CMV promoter: human cytomegalovirus (CMV) immediate early promoter
   2775..2794    +  promoter       PLtetO-1 promoter (fragment): modified phage lambda PL promoter with tet operator sites (Lutz and Bujard, 1997)
   2796..2815    +  promoter       PLtetO-1 promoter (fragment): modified phage lambda PL promoter with tet operator sites (Lutz and Bujard, 1997)
   2823..2856    +  promoter       TRE3GV promoter (fragment): 3rd-generation Tet-responsive promoter that can be activated by binding of Tet-On® 3G, optimized for retroviral and lentiviral vectors
   2991..3015    +  protein_bind   attB1: mutant version of attB; recombination site for the Gateway® BP reaction BP Clonase™
   3021..7220    +  CDS            Tns2: TNS2_MOUSE - Also known as Tenc1. Experimental evidence at protein level: Swiss-Prot protein existence level 1. Tyrosine-protein phosphatase which regulates cell motility proliferation and muscle-response to insulin. In muscles and under catabolic conditions, dephosphorylates IRS1 leading to its degradation and muscle atrophy. Negatively regulates PI3K-AKT pathway activation. From Mus musculus (Mouse).
   7222..7246    -  protein_bind   attB2: mutant version of attB; recombination site for the Gateway® BP reaction BP Clonase™
   7434..8393    +  CDS            birA: BIRA_ECOLI - Also known as bioR, dhbB. Experimental evidence at protein level: Swiss-Prot protein existence level 1. Acts both as a biotin--[acetyl-CoA-carboxylase] ligase and a biotin-operon repressor. In the presence of ATP, BirA activates biotin to form the BirA-biotinyl-5'-adenylate (BirA-bio-5'-AMP or holoBirA) complex. HoloBirA can either transfer the biotinyl moiety to the biotin carboxyl carrier protein (BCCP) subunit of acetyl-CoA carboxylase, or bind to the biotin operator site and inhibit transcription of the operon. From Escherichia coli (strain K12).
   8443..8667    +  polyA_signal   bGH poly(A) signal: bovine growth hormone polyadenylation signal
   8671..8692    +  promoter       SV40 promoter (fragment): SV40 enhancer and early promoter
   8713..8946    +  rep_origin     f1 ori (fragment) (sequence partly withheld): f1 bacteriophage origin of replication; arrow indicates direction of (+) strand synthesis
   8951..8998    +  protein_bind   FRT: FLP-mediated recombination occurs in the 8-bp core sequence TCTAGAAA (Turan and Bode, 2011). FLP recombinase from the Saccharomyces cerevisiae 2μ plasmid
   9006..10028   +  CDS            HygR: aminoglycoside phosphotransferase from E. coli; aph(4)-Ia; confers resistance to hygromycin
  10038..10163   +  CDS            ble (fragment): BLE_KLEPN - Experimental evidence at protein level: Swiss-Prot protein existence level 1. Binding protein with a strong affinity to the bleomycin family of antibiotics. Binds to CL990; an antimitotic-antibiotic compound. From Klebsiella pneumoniae.
  10158..10279   +  polyA_signal   SV40 poly(A) signal: SV40 polyadenylation signal
  10352..10368   -  protein_bind   lac operator: The lac repressor binds to the lac operator to inhibit transcription in E. coli. This inhibition can be relieved by adding lactose or isopropyl-β-D-thiogalactopyranoside (IPTG). lac repressor encoded by lacI
  10376..10406   -  promoter       lac promoter: promoter for the E. coli lac operon
  10421..10442   -  protein_bind   CAP binding site: CAP binding activates transcription in the presence of cAMP. E. coli catabolite activator protein
  10455..17      -  CDS            lacI (fragment) (across the origin): lac repressor; lacI; The lac repressor binds to the lac operator to inhibit transcription in E. coli. This inhibition can be relieved by adding lactose or isopropyl-β-D-thiogalactopyranoside (IPTG).
>Addgene plasmid #201797 | Tensin-2 WT | addgene full sequence | sequence record 406141 | Addgene NGS Result
GTTTGCGTATTGGGCGCTCTTCCGCTTCCTCGCTCACTGACTCGCTGCGCTCGGTCGTTCGGCTGCGGCG
AGCGGTATCAGCTCACTCAAAGGCGGTAATACGGTTATCCACAGAATCAGGGGATAACGCAGGAAAGAAC
ATGTGAGCAAAAGGCCAGCAAAAGGCCAGGAACCGTAAAAAGGCCGCGTTGCTGGCGTTTTTCCATAGGC
TCCGCCCCCCTGACGAGCATCACAAAAATCGACGCTCAAGTCAGAGGTGGCGAAACCCGACAGGACTATA
AAGATACCAGGCGTTTCCCCCTGGAAGCTCCCTCGTGCGCTCTCCTGTTCCGACCCTGCCGCTTACCGGA
TACCTGTCCGCCTTTCTCCCTTCGGGAAGCGTGGCGCTTTCTCATAGCTCACGCTGTAGGTATCTCAGTT
CGGTGTAGGTCGTTCGCTCCAAGCTGGGCTGTGTGCACGAACCCCCCGTTCAGCCCGACCGCTGCGCCTT
ATCCGGTAACTATCGTCTTGAGTCCAACCCGGTAAGACACGACTTATCGCCACTGGCAGCAGCCACTGGT
AACAGGATTAGCAGAGCGAGGTATGTAGGCGGTGCTACAGAGTTCTTGAAGTGGTGGCCTAACTACGGCT
ACACTAGAAGAACAGTATTTGGTATCTGCGCTCTGCTGAAGCCAGTTACCTTCGGAAAAAGAGTTGGTAG
CTCTTGATCCGGCAAACAAACCACCGCTGGTAGCGGTGGTTTTTTTGTTTGCAAGCAGCAGATTACGCGC
AGAAAAAAAGGATCTCAAGAAGATCCTTTGATCTTTTCTACGGGGTCTGACGCTCAGTGGAACGAAAACT
CACGTTAAGGGATTTTGGTCATGAGATTATCAAAAAGGATCTTCACCTAGATCCTTTTAAATTAAAAATG
AAGTTTTAAATCAATCTAAAGTATATATGAGTAAACTTGGTCTGACAGTTACCAATGCTTAATCAGTGAG
GCACCTATCTCAGCGATCTGTCTATTTCGTTCATCCATAGTTGCCTGACTCCCCGTCGTGTAGATAACTA
CGATACGGGAGGGCTTACCATCTGGCCCCAGTGCTGCAATGATACCGCGAGACCCACGCTCACCGGCTCC
AGATTTATCAGCAATAAACCAGCCAGCCGGAAGGGCCGAGCGCAGAAGTGGTCCTGCAACTTTATCCGCC
TCCATCCAGTCTATTAATTGTTGCCGGGAAGCTAGAGTAAGTAGTTCGCCAGTTAATAGTTTGCGCAACG
TTGTTGCCATTGCTACAGGCATCGTGGTGTCACGCTCGTCGTTTGGTATGGCTTCATTCAGCTCCGGTTC
CCAACGATCAAGGCGAGTTACATGATCCCCCATGTTGTGCAAAAAAGCGGTTAGCTCCTTCGGTCCTCCG
ATCGTTGTCAGAAGTAAGTTGGCCGCAGTGTTATCACTCATGGTTATGGCAGCACTGCATAATTCTCTTA
CTGTCATGCCATCCGTAAGATGCTTTTCTGTGACTGGTGAGTACTCAACCAAGTCATTCTGAGAATAGTG
TATGCGGCGACCGAGTTGCTCTTGCCCGGCGTCAATACGGGATAATACCGCGCCACATAGCAGAACTTTA
AAAGTGCTCATCATTGGAAAACGTTCTTCGGGGCGAAAACTCTCAAGGATCTTACCGCTGTTGAGATCCA
GTTCGATGTAACCCACTCGTGCACCCAACTGATCTTCAGCATCTTTTACTTTCACCAGCGTTTCTGGGTG
AGCAAAAACAGGAAGGCAAAATGCCGCAAAAAAGGGAATAAGGGCGACACGGAAATGTTGAATACTCATA
CTCTTCCTTTTTCAATATTATTGAAGCATTTATCAGGGTTATTGTCTCATGAGCGGATACATATTTGAAT
GTATTTAGAAAAATAAACAAATAGGGGTTCCGCGCACATTTCCCCGAAAAGTGCCACCTGACGTCGACGG
ATCGGGAGATCTCCCGATCCCCTATGGTGCACTCTCAGTACAATCTGCTCTGATGCCGCATAGTTAAGCC
AGTATCTGCTCCCTGCTTGTGTGTTGGAGGTCGCTGAGTAGTGCGCGAGCAAAATTTAAGCTACAACAAG
GCAAGGCTTGACCGACAATTGCATGAAGAATCTGCTTAGGGTTAGGCGTTTTGCGCTGCTTCGCGATGTA
CGGGCCAGATATACGCGTTGACATTGATTATTGACTAGTTATTAATAGTAATCAATTACGGGGTCATTAG
TTCATAGCCCATATATGGAGTTCCGCGTTACATAACTTACGGTAAATGGCCCGCCTGGCTGACCGCCCAA
CGACCCCCGCCCATTGACGTCAATAATGACGTATGTTCCCATAGTAACGCCAATAGGGACTTTCCATTGA
CGTCAATGGGTGGAGTATTTACGGTAAACTGCCCACTTGGCAGTACATCAAGTGTATCATATGCCAAGTA
CGCCCCCTATTGACGTCAATGACGGTAAATGGCCCGCCTGGCATTATGCCCAGTACATGACCTTATGGGA
CTTTCCTACTTGGCAGTACATCTACGTATTAGTCATCGCTATTACCATGGTGATGCGGTTTTGGCAGTAC
ATCAATGGGCGTGGATAGCGGTTTGACTCACGGGGATTTCCAAGTCTCCACCCCATTGACGTCAATGGGA
GTTTGTTTTGGCACCAAAATCAACGGGACTTTCCAAAATGTCGTAACAACTCCGCCCCATTGACGCAAAT
GGGCGGTAGGCGTGTACGGTGGGAGGTCTATATAAGCAGAGCTCTCCCTATCAGTGATAGAGATCTCCCT
ATCAGTGATAGAGATCGTCGACGAGCTCGTTTAGTGAACCGTCAGATCGCCTGGAGACGCCATCCACGCT
GTTTTGACCTCCATAGAAGACACCGGGACCGATCCAGCCTCCGGACTCTAGCGTTTAAACTTAAGCTTGG
TACCGAGCTCGGATCCACTAGTCCAGTGTGGTGGAATTCTGCAGATATCAACAAGTTTGTACAAAAAAGC
AGGCTCCACCATGAAGTCCAGCGGCCCTGTGGAAAGGTTGCTCAGAGCCCTGGGGAGGAGGGACAGCAGC
CGGGCCACCAGCAGGCCGAGGAAAGCAGAACCACACAGCTTCCGGGAGAAGGTTTTCCGGAAGAAAACTC
CAGTGTGTGCAGTGTGTAAGGTGACCATCGATGGGACCGGTGTCTCCTGCCGAGTCTGCAAGGTGGCCAC
ACACAGAAAATGTGAAGCAAAGGTGACTTCATCCTGTCAGGCCTTGCCCCCTGCGGAGCTGCGGAGAAGC
ACAGCCCCGGTCCGGCGCATAGAACACCTGGGGTCCACCAAGTCTCTGAACCACTCAAAGCAACGCAGTA
CTCTACCCAGGAGCTTCAGCCTAGATCCGCTCATGGAGCGTCGCTGGGACTTGGACCTCACCTATGTAAC
GGAGCGGATCTTGGCCGCAGCTTTTCCTGCACGACCGGACGAGCAGCGACACCGAGGCCACTTGCGCGAG
CTAGCCCATGTGCTTCAATCCAAGCACAGAGACAAGTACCTGCTCTTCAACCTTTCAGAGAAACGGCATG
ACCTCACCCGCCTGAACCCCAAGGTGCAAGACTTTGGTTGGCCTGAACTACATGCCCCACCTCTGGACAA
GTTGTGTTCCATCTGCAAAGCCATGGAGACGTGGCTCAGTGCCGACCCTCAGCACGTGGTTGTGTTGTAC
TGCAAGGGGAGCAAAGGCAAGCTTGGGGTCATCGTCTCTGCTTATATGCACTACAGCAAGATCTCTGCAG
GGGCAGACCAGGCGCTGGCAACCCTCACCATGAGGAAATTCTGTGAGGACAAGGTGGCCACGGAACTGCA
GCCCTCCCAGCGCCGCTATGTCAGCTACTTCAGCGGACTGCTGTCTGGCTCCATCAGAATGAACAGCAGC
CCACTCTTCCTGCACTATGTGTTTGTTCCTGTGCTGCCAGCCTTTGAGCCCAACACAGGCTTCCAGCCCT
TCCTCAAGATCTACCAGTCTATGCAGCTGGTCTACACATCTGGAGTCTACCGCATAGCAGGTCCAGGGCC
TCAGCAACTTTGTATCAGCCTGGAGCCAGCCCTTCTCCTCAAAGGCGACGTCATGGTAACCTGCTACCAC
AAGGGTGGCCAGGGGACAGACCGGACCCTCGTGTTCCGAGTTCAGTTCCACACATGCACCATTCATGGAT
CACGGCTCACCTTCCCAAAGGACCAACTAGATGAGGCCTGGGCTGATGAGCGGTTTCCTTTCCAAGCCTC
AGTGGAGTTTGTTTTCTCCTCCAGCCCTGAGAAGGTCAAAGGCAACACCCCACGGAATGATCCCTCTGTC
TCCGTGGATTACAACACGACAGAGCCTGCTGTACGCTGGGACTCCTATGAAAACTTCAATCAGCACCATG
AGGATAGCGTGGACGGCGCCTTGGCCCACACAAGGGGCCCCCTGGATGGCAGTCCTTATGCCCAGGTGCA
GCGGGTCCCCCGCCAGACACCACCAGCACCTTCTCCAGAGCTTCCCCCACCCCCGATGCTCTCTGTCAGC
AGCGACTCTGGCCACTCATCCACGCTAACCACAGAACACACAGCAGAATCCCCCGGCCGGCCGCCCCCAA
CTGCTGCTGAAAGACAGGAGCTGGATCGTCTGCTGGGAGGTTGTGGAGTGGCCAGTGCGGGCCGTGGTGC
TGGGCGAGAGACCGCCATCCTTGATGATGAAGAGCAGCCCTCTGTGGGTGGAGGCCTGCACCTTGGGATG
TATTCAGGCCACAGGCCTGGACTCAGTCGACGCTGCTCCTGCCGTCAGGGCTTCCGGGAGCCTTGTGGGG
TCCCTAATGGGAGCTACTACCGGCCTGAGGGAACCCTAGAGAGACGACGACCACCCTATGGGGGCTATGA
GGGACACCCCCAGGGCTACGCAGAAGCCTCTGTGGAGAAGAGACGCCTCTGCAGGTCACTGTCAGAAGGG
CCGTACCCCTATGCACCCGAGCTGGGGAAACCAGCCAATGGGGACTTTGGCTACCGTCCAGCAGGCTACC
GGGAGGTGGTGATCCTGGAGGACCCTGGGGTGCCTGCTTTATGCTCATGCCCTGCCTGTGAAGAGAAGCT
GGCACTGCCCACCGCAGCCCTGTATGGACTGCGACTAGAGAGGGAGGCTGCAGAGGGGTGGTCCAGCGAG
GTAGGCAAGCCTCTCCTGCACCCAGTGAGGCCTGGACACCCATTGCCTCTGCTGGTGCCTGCCTGTGGGC
ATCATCATGCCCCAATGCCTGACTATGGCTGCCTGAAGCCACCCAAGGTGGGTGAGGAAGGGCATGAGGG
CTGCTCCTATGCCGTGTGCTCTGAAGGCAGGTATGGGCATTCAGGGTACCCTGCCCTGGTAACCTATGGC
TATGGAGGAGCGGTTCCCAGCTACTGCCCAGCATATGGCCGGGCACCTCACAGTTGCGGATCTCCAAGTG
AAGGCCGAGGGTACCCCAGCCCTGGTGCCCACTCACCACGGGCTGGATCTGTGTCCCCGGGGAGTCCACC
CTACCTGCAGCCCAGGAAGCTGGGTTATGAGATTTCTGCGGAGGATGGGAGAGACAAGTACCCACTTTCT
GGACACCTGGCCTCAACAGGACCCTTGGCTTCTACAGAGTCACCTGAACCATCCTGGAGGGATGGCTCCA
GTGGACACAGCACGCTACCTCGGTCTCCCCGAGATCCTCAGTGCAGTGCTTCTTCAGAGCTGTCTGGTCC
CTCCACACCCTTACACACCAGCAGCCCAGTTCAGGGCAAGGAAAGCAACCGACGGCAAGACACCACCAGG
TCTCCCTCCTTGGCACCCACTCAGAGACTGAGTCCTGGCGAGGCCTTGCCCTCTGTTGTACAGGGAGTTG
CTGAAAAGACTCCTGAGCTGTTGACAAGCAGCAGGCCTGAGCAACTGGACCCTAGCCCCTTCTCCCAGAC
CTCTGCACCCGGCTCACCCAATGGCTGGCCTCAGGAAAGGAGCCCAGGAGGCCACACCAACAGTGCTAGT
CCTCGGAGCCCTGTGCCAACCACCCTGCCTGGACTTCGCCATGCCCCGTGGCAGGGCCCTCGGGGCACTT
CAGATAGCCCAGATGGCTCCCCTCTTACTCCTGTGCCTACCCAGATGCCCTGGCTTGTGGGCAGCCCAGA
ACCACCCCAGAGCTCACCCACCCCTGCCTTCCCCCTGGCTACCTCCTATGATGCCAATGGTCCCATTCAG
CCTCCACTTCCTGAAAAACGACACCTGCCTGGGTCTGGGCAACAGCCGTCGCCACCAGCCAGAAGCACCA
ATCAACATGTCACCTTTGCATCTCCTCTCCCAGATGTCACCCAACCCCCAGAACACCCTTTACAAGAGAA
CCAAAGCAATGTCAAGTTTGTCCAGGATACATCAAAGTTCTGGTACAAGCCACATCTTTCCCGAGACCAA
GCCATTGCCCTGCTGAAAGACAAGGATCCTGGGGCCTTCCTGATTAGAGACAGCCATTCATTCCAAGGAG
CCTATGGGCTAGCCCTCAAGGTGGCTACACCTCCACCCAGTGCGCAGCCCTGGAAAGGGGACCCCTCAGA
ACAGCTGGTCCGCCATTTCCTCATCGAGACTGGGCCCAAAGGCGTGAAGATCAAGGGTTGTCCCACTGAG
CCCTATTTTGGAAGCCTGTCTGCCCTGGTCTCCCAGCACTCCATCTCTCCCATCTCCCTGCCCTGCTGTC
TGAGAATTCCTAGCAAAGATCCTCTAGAAGAAACCCCAGAGGCCCCAGTGCCTACCAACATGAGCACAGC
AGCAGACCTCCTGCGTCAAGGAGCAGCCTGCAGTGTGCTCTACCTGACCTCGGTGGAGACAGAGTCATTG
ACTGGCCCTCAGGCTGTGGCCAAGGCCAGCTCTGCAGCTCTGAGCTGCAGCCCGGTCCCAGTGCCAGCCA
TTGTCCATTTCAAGGTCTCAGCTCAAGGCATCACACTGACAGACAACCAGAGAAAGCTCTTCTTTCGCCG
CCATTACCCAGTGAACAGCATCACCTTCTCTAGCACTGACCCCCAGGACCGCAGATGGACCAACCCAGAT
GGAGCCACCTCCAAGATCTTTGGTTTCGTGGCCAAGAAGCCAGGAAGTCCCTGGGAAAATGTGTGTCACC
TCTTTGCGGAGCTTGACCCGGACCAACCGGCAAGTGCCATTGTCACCTTCATCACCAAAGTTCTACTGGG
CCAGAGGAAAGACCCAGCTTTCTTGTACAAAGTGGTTGATATCAAGGCCGCCGACATCACCAGCCTGTAC
AAGAAAGTGGGGTGGAGCCATCCCCAGTTCGAGAAGGGCGGAGGATCTGGCGGCGGAAGCGGCGGAGGAA
GCTGGTCCCACCCTCAGTTTGAGAAAGGCACCGAGCTGGGCAGCACCATGGCCAGCTACCCCTACGACGT
GCCCGACTACGCCAAGGACAACACCGTGCCCCTGAAGCTGATCGCCCTGCTGGCCAACGGCGAGTTCCAC
TCTGGCGAGCAGCTGGGCGAGACACTGGGCATGAGCAGAGCCGCCATCAACAAGCACATCCAGACCCTGC
GGGACTGGGGCGTGGACGTGTTCACAGTGCCCGGCAAGGGCTACAGCCTGCCCGAGCCCATCCAGCTGCT
GAACGCCAAGCAGATCCTGGGCCAGCTGGATGGCGGATCTGTGGCCGTGCTGCCCGTGATCGACAGCACC
AACCAGTATCTGCTCGACCGGATCGGCGAGCTGAAGTCCGGCGACGCCTGTATCGCCGAGTACCAGCAGG
CCGGCAGAGGCGGCAGGGGCAGAAAGTGGTTCAGCCCCTTCGGCGCCAACCTGTACCTGAGCATGTTCTG
GAGACTGGAACAGGGCCCAGCCGCCGCTATTGGCCTGAGCCTGGTCATCGGCATCGTGATGGCCGAGGTG
CTGCGGAAGCTGGGCGCCGACAAAGTGCGCGTGAAGTGGCCCAACGACCTGTATCTGCAGGACCGGAAGC
TGGCCGGCATCCTGGTGGAACTGACCGGCAAAACAGGCGACGCCGCCCAGATCGTGATCGGCGCTGGCAT
CAACATGGCCATGCGGCGGGTGGAAGAGAGCGTGGTCAACCAGGGCTGGATCACCCTGCAGGAAGCCGGC
ATCAACCTGGACCGGAACACCCTGGCCGCCATGCTGATCAGAGAGCTGAGAGCCGCCCTGGAACTGTTCG
AGCAGGAAGGCCTGGCCCCCTACCTGAGCAGATGGGAGAAGCTGGACAACTTCATCAACCGGCCCGTGAA
ACTGATCATCGGCGACAAAGAGATCTTCGGCATCAGCCGGGGCATCGACAAGCAGGGGGCCCTGCTCCTG
GAACAGGACGGCATCATCAAGCCCTGGATGGGCGGCGAGATCAGCCTGCGGAGCGCCGAGAAGTGATGAC
TCGAGTCTAGAGGGCCCGTTTAAACCCGCTGATCAGCCTCGACTGTGCCTTCTAGTTGCCAGCCATCTGT
TGTTTGCCCCTCCCCCGTGCCTTCCTTGACCCTGGAAGGTGCCACTCCCACTGTCCTTTCCTAATAAAAT
GAGGAAATTGCATCGCATTGTCTGAGTAGGTGTCATTCTATTCTGGGGGGTGGGGTGGGGCAGGACAGCA
AGGGGGAGGATTGGGAAGACAATAGCAGGCATGCTGGGGATGCGGTGGGCTCTATGGCTTCTGAGGCGGA
AAGAACCAGCTGGGGCTCTAGGGGGTATCCCC
[124 nt withheld, positions 8713-8836]
C
[91 nt withheld, positions 8838-8928]
AGGGTGATGGTTCACGTACCTAGAAGTTCCTATTCCGAAGTTCCTATTCTCTAGAAAGTATAGGAACTTC
CTTGGCCAAAAAGCCTGAACTCACCGCGACGTCTGTCGAGAAGTTTCTGATCGAAAAGTTCGACAGCGTC
TCCGACCTGATGCAGCTCTCGGAGGGCGAAGAATCTCGTGCTTTCAGCTTCGATGTAGGAGGGCGTGGAT
ATGTCCTGCGGGTAAATAGCTGCGCCGATGGTTTCTACAAAGATCGTTATGTTTATCGGCACTTTGCATC
GGCCGCGCTCCCGATTCCGGAAGTGCTTGACATTGGGGAATTCAGCGAGAGCCTGACCTATTGCATCTCC
CGCCGTGCACAGGGTGTCACGTTGCAAGACCTGCCTGAAACCGAACTGCCCGCTGTTCTGCAGCCGGTCG
CGGAGGCCATGGATGCGATCGCTGCGGCCGATCTTAGCCAGACGAGCGGGTTCGGCCCATTCGGACCGCA
AGGAATCGGTCAATACACTACATGGCGTGATTTCATATGCGCGATTGCTGATCCCCATGTGTATCACTGG
CAAACTGTGATGGACGACACCGTCAGTGCGTCCGTCGCGCAGGCTCTCGATGAGCTGATGCTTTGGGCCG
AGGACTGCCCCGAAGTCCGGCACCTCGTGCACGCGGATTTCGGCTCCAACAATGTCCTGACGGACAATGG
CCGCATAACAGCGGTCATTGACTGGAGCGAGGCGATGTTCGGGGATTCCCAATACGAGGTCGCCAACATC
TTCTTCTGGAGGCCGTGGTTGGCTTGTATGGAGCAGCAGACGCGCTACTTCGAGCGGAGGCATCCGGAGC
TTGCAGGATCGCCGCGGCTCCGGGCGTATATGCTCCGCATTGGTCTTGACCAACTCTATCAGAGCTTGGT
TGACGGCAATTTCGATGATGCAGCTTGGGCGCAGGGTCGATGCGACGCAATCGTCCGATCCGGAGCCGGG
ACTGTCGGGCGTACACAAATCGCCCGCAGAAGCGCGGCCGTCTGGACCGATGGCTGTGTAGAAGTACTCG
CCGATAGTGGAAACCGACGCCCCAGCACTCGTCCGAGGGCAAAGGAATAGCACGTACTACGAGATTTCGA
TTCCACCGCCGCCTTCTATGAAAGGTTGGGCTTCGGAATCGTTTTCCGGGACGCCGGCTGGATGATCCTC
CAGCGCGGGGATCTCATGCTGGAGTTCTTCGCCCACCCCAACTTGTTTATTGCAGCTTATAATGGTTACA
AATAAAGCAATAGCATCACAAATTTCACAAATAAAGCATTTTTTTCACTGCATTCTAGTTGTGGTTTGTC
CAAACTCATCAATGTATCTTATCATGTCTGTATACCGTCGACCTCTAGCTAGAGCTTGGCGTAATCATGG
TCATAGCTGTTTCCTGTGTGAAATTGTTATCCGCTCACAATTCCACACAACATACGAGCCGGAAGCATAA
AGTGTAAAGCCTGGGGTGCCTAATGAGTGAGCTAACTCACATTAATTGCGTTGCGCTCACTGCCCGCTTT
CCAGTCGGGAAACCTGTCGTGCCAGCTGCATTAATGAATCGGCCAACGCGCGGGGAGAGGCG
